Addgene plasmid #115683: pGM1192
Purpose: E. coli-Streptomyces shuttle vector for gene expression
Depositing lab: Günther Muth. Depositing organization: Eberhard Karls Universitaet Tuebingen.
Backbone
  Vector backbone: pSG5
  Vector type: Bacterial Expression
Growth in bacteria
  Bacterial resistance: Apramycin, 25 μg/mL
  Growth temperature: 37°C
  Growth strain: DH5alpha
  Copy number: High Copy
Gene/Insert
  Gene/Insert name: mCherry, aac(3)IV, tsr
  Species: Synthetic; Streptomyces
  Mutation: mCherry codon optimized for Streptomyces
  Promoter: SF14*
  Tag / fusion protein: Strep-tagII on mCherry, codon optimized (N terminal on insert)
  Cloning method: Restriction Enzyme; 5′ cloning site unknown (unknown if destroyed); 3′ cloning site unknown (unknown if destroyed)
  Sequencing primers: 5′ M13 Reverse
Terms and licenses: Academic/Nonprofit Terms; Industry Terms: Not Available to Industry
Depositor comments: Mobilizable, stable replicating expression vector for Streptomyces, strong constitutive SF14* promoter, codon optimized Strep-tagII-mCherry gene, tsr, aac(3)IV
How to cite: pGM1192 was a gift from Günther Muth (Addgene plasmid # 115683 ; http://n2t.net/addgene:115683 ; RRID:Addgene_115683)
