[The description below was written by a language model from this plasmid's Addgene catalogue record and pLannotate feature annotations shown in this document.]
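Description:
pGM1192 is a 7.4 kb E. coli–Streptomyces shuttle vector for constitutive gene expression, built on the replicon of the Streptomyces ghanaensis plasmid pSG5. In E. coli it is maintained by a high-copy ColE1/pUC-type origin, while the pSG5 Rep initiator protein supports autonomous replication in Streptomyces; the depositor describes it as stably replicating in that host. An incP origin of transfer (oriT) makes the plasmid mobilizable, so it can be moved by conjugation from a suitable E. coli donor into Streptomyces. Two markers are present. The aac(3)IV gene confers apramycin resistance and is the marker listed for selection in E. coli. The tsr (tsnR) gene from Streptomyces azureus confers thiostrepton resistance in Streptomyces.

The payload is an mCherry gene codon-optimized for Streptomyces, carrying an N-terminal Strep-tag II that allows affinity capture on Strep-Tactin. According to the record, it is driven by the strong constitutive SF14* promoter. That promoter is not called out in the automated feature table, which instead annotates the pUC-derived CAP site, lac promoter and lac operator just upstream of the tagged reporter. Downstream lie a remnant of the pUC18/19 multiple cloning site and the bacteriophage fd terminator, flanked by short M13 gene III and VIII fragments that belong to the terminator cassette. Other small annotations (a mutant FRT fragment, and ble and lacI fragments) appear to be cloning remnants rather than functional parts. The exact cloning sites are not recorded. The construct serves as a fluorescent expression reporter in Streptomyces.
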