Features (pLannotate 1.2.2; 17 found; start..end, strand, type, name):
    469..575     -  oriT           oriT: incP origin of transfer
    891..1691    +  CDS            ApmR: aminoglycoside 3-N-acetyltransferase type IV ; aac(3)IV; confers resistance to apramycin (Paget and Davies, 1996)
   1701..1726    +  protein_bind   FRT (mutant) (fragment): FRT site with a mutation in the core sequence (Azam et al., 1997) FLP recombinase from the Saccharomyces cerevisiae 2μ plasmid
   1730..1882    +  CDS            ble (fragment): BLE_KLEPN - Experimental evidence at protein level: Swiss-Prot protein existence level 1. Binding protein with a strong affinity to the bleomycin family of antibiotics. Binds to CL990; an antimitotic-antibiotic compound. From Klebsiella pneumoniae.
   1993..2581    +  rep_origin     ori: high-copy-number ColE1/pMB1/pBR322/pUC origin of replication
   2764..2856    +  CDS            lacI (fragment): lac repressor; lacI; The lac repressor binds to the lac operator to inhibit transcription in E. coli. This inhibition can be relieved by adding lactose or isopropyl-β-D-thiogalactopyranoside (IPTG).
   2869..2890    +  protein_bind   CAP binding site: CAP binding activates transcription in the presence of cAMP. E. coli catabolite activator protein
   2905..2935    +  promoter       lac promoter: promoter for the E. coli lac operon
   2943..2959    +  protein_bind   lac operator: The lac repressor binds to the lac operator to inhibit transcription in E. coli. This inhibition can be relieved by adding lactose or isopropyl-β-D-thiogalactopyranoside (IPTG). lac repressor encoded by lacI
   3075..3094    +  CDS            Strep-Tag II (fragment): peptide that binds Strep-Tactin®, an engineered form of streptavidin
   3105..3809    +  CDS            mCherry: mCherry is a basic (constitutively fluorescent) red fluorescent protein published in 2004, derived from Discosoma sp.. It is reported to be a very rapidly-maturing monomer with low acid sensitivity.
   3819..3844    -  misc_feature   MCS (fragment): pUC18/19 multiple cloning site
   3849..3987    -  CDS            M13 gene III (fragment) (sequence withheld): pIII; III; minor coat protein
   3992..4040    -  terminator     fd terminator (sequence withheld): central terminator from bacteriophage fd (Otsuka and Kunisawa, 1982)
   4044..4184    -  CDS            M13 gene VIII (fragment) (sequence withheld): pVIII; VIII; major coat protein
   4383..5189    +  CDS            tsnR: TSNR_STRAJ - Also known as tsr From Streptomyces azureus.
   5755..7197    +  CDS            pSG5 Rep: replication initiator protein from the Streptomyces ghanaensis plasmid pSG5; rep
>Addgene plasmid #115683 | pGM1192 | addgene full sequence | sequence record 237128 | Addgene NGS Result
GGCCGTCGACGACGACGCGTCCGCCTGCCTGCTTTTGGCCGGCGGGCCGGGCCGCGGTTGTCCGCCGGGT
CGGACCGGTCCCTTGGTCGACCGATGCCTCGGCCACGACGATGCTGGGCCCGAAGCGGTACGCGACCCGT
GCCGGGCCGCAGCGGATCGCGGCAGCAGGAGCTCCCCGCCCGCCACGGCTGGCTGGATGGTCGCCTCACG
CGCCCGCAGGGGTGACGGCGTGGGTGCGGCGGTCAGCCCCGTGATCGGGCGTCAGACGGCCGCTGAGGGA
CCGCGACCACCCCTCCCTTCCCGCCTGCCGTCTTTCACCGCCCGGCCGGTCCGCAGACGCCGTACGGCCA
GGCCACGGAGGATTACGGGCAGATGGCGCCCACCCGGCACCCGGGCTGGGGCACCCTGGACAGCACGAAG
GTCCGCCCCACTCACCGGGGCGGGCCTTCGCGTTGAGCTAGAGTTCCCGCCAGCCTCGCAGAGCAGGATT
CCCGTTGAGCACCGCCAGGTGCGAATAAGGGACAGTGAAGAAGGAACACCCGCTCGCGGGTGGGCCTACT
TCACCTATCCTGCCCGGCTGACGCCGTTGGATACACCAAGGAAAGTCTACACGAACCCTTTGGCAAAATC
CTGTATATCGTGCGAAAAAGGATGGATATACCGAAAAAATCGCTATAATGACCCCGAAGCAGGGTTATGC
AGCGGAAAATGCAGCTCACGGTAACTGATGCCGTATTTGCAGTACCAGCGTACGGCCCACAGAATGATGT
CACGCTGAAAATGCCGGCCTTTGAATGGGTTCATGTGCAGCTCCATAAGCAAAAGGGGATGATAAGTTTA
TCACCACCGACTATTTGCAACAGTGCCGTTGATCGTGCTATGATCGACTGATGTCATCAGCGGTGGAGTG
CAATGTCGTGCAATACGAATGGCGAAAAGCCGAGCTCATCGGTCAGCTTCTCAACCTTGGGGTTACCCCC
GGCGGTGTGCTGCTGGTCCACAGCTCCTTCCGTAGCGTCCGGCCCCTCGAAGATGGGCCACTTGGACTGA
TCGAGGCCCTGCGTGCTGCGCTGGGTCCGGGAGGGACGCTCGTCATGCCCTCGTGGTCAGGTCTGGACGA
CGAGCCGTTCGATCCTGCCACGTCGCCCGTTACACCGGACCTTGGAGTTGTCTCTGACTCATTCTGGCGC
CTGCCAAATGTAAAGCGCAGCGCCCATCCATTTGCCTTTGCGGCAGCGGGGCCACAGGCAGAGCAGATCA
TCTCTGATCCATTGCCCCTGCCACCTCACTCGCCTGCAAGCCCGGTCGCCCGTGTCCATGAACTCGATGG
GCAGGTACTTCTCCTCGGCGTGGGACACGATGCCAACACGACGCTGCATCTTGCCGAGTTGTTGGCAAAG
GTTCCCTATGGGGTGCCGAGACACTGCACCATTCTTCAGGATGGCAAGTTGGTACGCGTCGATTATCTCG
AGAATGACCACTGCTGTGAGCGCTTTGCCTTGGCGGACAGGTGGCTCAAGGAGAAGAGCCTTCAGAAGGA
AGGTCCAGTCGGTCATGCCTTTGCTCGGTTGATCCGCTCCCGCGACATTGTGGCGACAGCCCTGGGTCAA
CTGGGCCGAGATCCGTTGATCTTCCTGCATCCGCCAGAGGCGGGATGCGAAGAATGCGATGCCGCTCGCC
AGTCGATTGGCTGAGCTCATAAGTTCCTATTCCGAAGTTCCTATTCGAAATGACCGACCAAGCGACGCCC
AACCTGCCATCACGAGATTTCGATTCCACCGCCGCCTTCTATGAAAGGTTGGGCTTCGGAATCGTTTTCC
GGGACGCCGGCTGGATGATCCTCCAGCGCGGGGATCTCATGCTGGAGTTCTTCGCCCACCCCAAAAGGAT
CTAGGTGAAGATCCTTTTTGATAATCTCATGACCAAAATCCCTTAACGTGAGTTTTCGTTCCACTGAGCG
TCAGACCCCGTAGAAAAGATCAAAGGATCTTCTTGAGATCCTTTTTTTCTGCGCGTAATCTGCTGCTTGC
AAACAAAAAAACCACCGCTACCAGCGGTGGTTTGTTTGCCGGATCAAGAGCTACCAACTCTTTTTCCGAA
GGTAACTGGCTTCAGCAGAGCGCAGATACCAAATACTGTTCTTCTAGTGTAGCCGTAGTTAGGCCACCAC
TTCAAGAACTCTGTAGCACCGCCTACATACCTCGCTCTGCTAATCCTGTTACCAGTGGCTGCTGCCAGTG
GCGATAAGTCGTGTCTTACCGGGTTGGACTCAAGACGATAGTTACCGGATAAGGCGCAGCGGTCGGGCTG
AACGGGGGGTTCGTGCACACAGCCCAGCTTGGAGCGAACGACCTACACCGAACTGAGATACCTACAGCGT
GAGCTATGAGAAAGCGCCACGCTTCCCGAAGGGAGAAAGGCGGACAGGTATCCGGTAAGCGGCAGGGTCG
GAACAGGAGAGCGCACGAGGGAGCTTCCAGGGGGAAACGCCTGGTATCTTTATAGTCCTGTCGGGTTTCG
CCACCTCTGACTTGAGCGTCGATTTTTGTGATGCTCGTCAGGGGGGCGGAGCCTATGGAAAAACGCCAGC
AACGCGGCCTTTTTACGGTTCCTGGCCTTTTGCTGGCCTTTTGCTCACATGTTCTTTCCTGCGTTATCCC
CTGATTCTGTGGATAACCGTATTACCGCCTTTGAGTGAGCTGATACCGCTCGCCGCAGCCGAACGACCGA
GCGCAGCGAGTCAGTGAGCGAGGAAGCGGAAGAGCGCCCAATACGCAAACCGCCTCTCCCCGCGCGTTGG
CCGATTCATTAATGCAGCTGGCACGACAGGTTTCCCGACTGGAAAGCGGGCAGTGAGCGCAACGCAATTA
ATGTGAGTTAGCTCACTCATTAGGCACCCCAGGCTTTACACTTTATGCTTCCGGCTCGTATGTTGTGTGG
AATTGTGAGCGGATAACAATTTCACACAGGAAACAGCTATGACATGATTACGAATTGTACGTAGACCTAC
GCCTTGACCTTGATGAGGCGCGTGAGCTACAATCAATACTCGATTAGAAGGGAGGTGACATATGTGGAGC
CACCCGCAGTTCGAGAAGGGATCCGTCTCCAAGGGCGAGGAGGACAACATGGCCATCATCAAGGAGTTCA
TGCGCTTCAAGGTCCACATGGAGGGCTCCGTCAACGGCCACGAGTTCGAGATCGAGGGCGAGGGCGAGGG
CCGCCCGTACGAGGGCACCCAGACCGCCAAGCTGAAGGTCACCAAGGGCGGCCCGCTGCCGTTCGCCTGG
GACATCCTGTCCCCGCAGTTCATGTACGGCTCCAAGGCCTACGTCAAGCACCCGGCCGACATCCCGGACT
ACCTGAAGCTGTCCTTCCCGGAGGGCTTCAAGTGGGAGCGCGTCATGAACTTCGAGGACGGCGGCGTCGT
CACCGTCACCCAGGACTCCTCCCTGCAGGACGGCGAGTTCATCTACAAGGTCAAGCTGCGCGGCACCAAC
TTCCCGTCCGACGGCCCGGTCATGCAGAAGAAGACCATGGGCTGGGAGGCCTCCTCCGAGCGCATGTACC
CGGAGGACGGCGCCCTGAAGGGCGAGATCAAGCAGCGCCTGAAGCTGAAGGACGGCGGCCACTACGACGC
CGAGGTCAAGACCACCTACAAGGCCAAGAAGCCGGTCCAGCTGCCGGGCGCCTACAACGTCAACATCAAG
CTGGACATCACCTCCCACAACGAGGACTACACCATCGTCGAGCAGTACGAGCGCGCCGAGGGCCGCCACT
CCACCGGCGGCATGGACGAGCTGTACAAGTGAAGCTTAGATCCCCGGGTACCGAGCTCGAATTCCCCA
[336 nt withheld, positions 3849-4184]
TCGTCGAAGGCACTAGAGGCCTATATGCGGGGATCGACCGCGCGGGTCCCGGACGGGGAAGAGCGGGGAG
CTTTGCCAGAGAGCGACGACTTCCCCTTGCGTTGGTGATTGCCGGTCAGGGCAGCCATCCGCCATCGTCG
CGTAGGGTGTCACACCCCAGGAATCGCGTCACTGAACACAGCAGCCGGTAGGACGACCATGACTGAGTTG
GACACCATCGCAAATCCGTCCGATCCCGCGGTGCAGCGGATCATCGATGTCACCAAGCCGTCGCGATCCA
ACATAAAGACAACGTTGATCGAGGACGTCGAGCCCCTCATGCACAGCATCGCGGCCGGGGTGGAGTTCAT
CGAGGTCTACGGCAGCGACAGCAGTCCTTTTCCATCTGAGTTGCTGGATCTGTGCGGGCGGCAGAACATA
CCGGTCCGCCTCATCGACTCCTCGATCGTCAACCAGTTGTTCAAGGGGGAGCGGAAGGCCAAGACATTCG
GCATCGCCCGCGTCCCTCGCCCGGCCAGGTTCGGCGATATCGCGAGCCGGCGTGGGGACGTCGTCGTTCT
CGACGGGGTGAAGATCGTCGGGAACATCGGCGCGATAGTACGCACGTCGCTCGCGCTCGGAGCGTCGGGG
ATCATCCTGGTCGACAGTGACATCACCAGCATCGCGGACCGGCGTCTCCAAAGGGCCAGCCGAGGTTACG
TCTTCTCCCTTCCCGTCGTTCTCTCCGGTCGCGAGGAGGCCATCGCCTTCATTCGGGACAGCGGTATGCA
GCTGATGACGCTCAAGGCGGATGGCGACATTTCCGTGAAGGAACTCGGGGACAATCCGGATCGGCTGGCC
TTGCTGTTCGGCAGCGAAAAGGGTGGGCCTTCCGACCTGTTCGAGGAGGCGTCTTCCGCCTCGGTTTCCA
TCCCCATGATGAGCCAGACCGAGTCTCTCAACGTTTCCGTTTCCCTCGGAATCGCGCTGCACGAGAGGAT
CGACAGGAATCTCGCGGCCAACCGATAAGCGCCTCTGTTCCTCGGACGCTCGGTTGCTCGACCTCGATTC
GTCAGTGATGATCAACAGGACCCAGAAATGGCACGAGCCCGGGATTGGCCTCCCGGGCTCGCCGCCCCCG
AACCGGCGCAGCATGCCGAGTGAGGACGTTTGCTCTGTGACGAGCGTACGAGAGAACAGCGCGTCGACAC
CACCGCGCCCCGCCGGACCGAAGTGCCACTGCGGCACCCCGATCGTCCACATCCCCGGGAAGCGCCCCAA
AATCTACTGCTCGGACGCCTGCCGAAAGCGCGCAAAGCGTCTCATTGCGGACCAGTCACGCAGCGTAGCA
AGCACGACTACAGCGGGTAATCCGGACGCGGGCTTTAGTAGTAAGGGAAAATCTCCGTCCACTGCAGGTC
AGAGCGCTGTAACTGGAACGGGTTCTACCCCAAACGAGGGTGCCGCGACAGCCGGGCGGGAGGACCCGCG
CGACGAGCGGTTCGCCCGGCGGGACCGGCACCAGACGGTGTCGCTGAACGAGGCGTTCAAGGGCTGCGGG
ACCCGGCTCACTGCCGGGACGGCCGAGCTGATGTGGAAGCCGGGCGAGGCGACGTGGGGCAACACGTGCC
GCTGCAACAACGTCCACACCTGCCCGTGGTGCATGAGCCGCATCCTGGCCGTACGGGGCTCGAACGTGCA
GCTCGCCGCCGACGGTCTCGCGGACGCCGGGTACGGGCTGCACCTTGGCACGAACACGTTGCGCCACTTC
GAGCGCATGGCGTTCGGCACCGTCCGCAAGGGAATGCGGCACGGCCTGGTCGCGGTCTTGCACGACGGCT
GGAAGGGCGCGTACGGCTCGTCCGGCCGCCGCTGGCGCACGATGCGCGACGACTTCGGGATCATCGGCTA
CGAGCGGGCCTTCGAGGACACCTTCGGCTGGGGCTCCGGCTGGCACCTGCACTGGCACACGCTCTGGGTC
ACCCGCGAGGTGCTCGGCCCGGACGCCCAGGCCGCGTTCCGCGACGCACTCGCCGGAGCCTGGGCCGCCG
GGGTCGAATCCGCGGGCGGCTACACCGTCAGCGAGACGTGCGACCGGCCCGGTTGCTCCTGTGAGGGCAA
GGGCCACGGCACCGACGTGCGCCCACTCAACGGCGCGGACGCCGCTGACGGCGATGCGGGCAAGCAGGCC
CGCTACCTCTACAAGGACGGCGACAAGACCAAGGGCGGCGTCGCCAAGATCGGCCTGGAGCTGGCCGGAC
AGAACTTCAAGGCCGGTCGCGGCGACGACCGCATGGGACCGCTCGACCTGGGCGACGCGGCGGCCGCCGA
GCTGCAGCGGCTTCGTCGGCCCGGCCCGTTCGTCGAGAAGTACCGCGAGCGCGAGTTCGGCGTCTTCCAG
GTCCGCAAGCACTACCGGTCGCAGAACCTGAACCGGCTGATCAAGGAACTCGGCATCCAGCAGGACGTCC
GCACCGAGGAGGAGATCACCGACGACACCGAGGGCCTGGTCGCCATCGCGGTCATCCCGGCCTACATCTG
GTACCGATACATCGCCCGCGTCGCCGGACGTCGCCTCGACCTCATCAAGGTCGCCGAGACGTACGGCCTA
CCGGGCGTCCGGCGGCTCGTCGAGTCCTGGGGCCTGGTGTGGGGCAAGGACGTCCTGGACCCGCCCGCCC
CGGAAGCGCCGGCCGCGCCGGGCGACCTTGACGCTGACCAGATGAGGTTCGAGGTCATGTCCGAGGAGGA
AGCTGCTTTCCGCGAGGCGCGCCGGAAGGCCAACGAGGCCCGCACGGAGGAGCTGGCCGCTTCGCTCGAC
CGAGTGCGTCAGCCGAAGAAGGAGGCGATCCGCCCGACGATCAGCCTTCGGAAGCGCCTGAAGCCGAAGC
CGGTCACCGTCGACGTCAAGACTCCCCCGCCCGGCGCCGCGTCGCCCGTGTGCCGCCGCTGCAAGGGCAA
GCTCGCCCCGGTACTCCAGCCCTGGGGCCAGCACCCCGGAGACTGCCTCCGCGTCGACACAGCGGTCGCG
TAGGGCCGCTGAGGGACCGCCATGAGACCGCCACCCCGGACATCCGGGTGGCGGTCTCATGGCGGTCCCG
GCGCGAAAGCCGAGGGTCTGCCTGCCGTGAGGTGGCCGGCGGACCTGGGTTACTGCTGGAATCCCGCGCC
CAGTCCGAGCGTCCGCCGGCGCTTTTCACCTGGCTCCGGGTGCTCGTCGATGAGCACCA
